Addgene plasmid #154077: pMG058 MBP-GS 634-666-His
Purpose: Expresses MBP-GS 634-666-His (human 33aa Glycogen Synthase peptide as a fusion protein with MBP and His- tags) in E.coli
Depositing lab: Jesse Zalatan. Depositing organization: University of Washington. Publication: The Scaffold Protein Axin Promotes Signaling Specificity within the Wnt Pathway by Suppressing Competing Kinase Reactions. Gavagan M, Fagnan E, Speltz EB, Zalatan JG. Cell Syst. 2020 Jun 24;10(6):515-525.e5. doi: 10.1016/j.cels.2020.05.002. Epub 2020 Jun 17. PubMed 32553184.
Backbone
  Vector backbone: pMBP-MG
  Backbone manufacturer: New England Biolabs
  Backbone size w/o insert (bp): 6716
  Total vector size (bp): 6815
  Modifications to backbone: Modified to include an N-terminal TEV-cleavable MBP tag and a C-terminal His6 tag
  Vector type: Bacterial Expression
Growth in bacteria
  Bacterial resistance: Ampicillin, 100 μg/mL
  Growth temperature: 37°C
  Growth strain: DH5alpha
  Copy number: Low Copy
Gene/Insert
  Gene/Insert name: GYS1 (alt name: Glycogen synthase)
  Species: H. sapiens (human)
  Insert size (bp): 99
  GenBank ID: AC008687
  Entrez Gene: GYS1 (a.k.a. GSY, GYS)
  Promoter: Tac
  Tag / fusion protein: MBP (N terminal on backbone); His6 (C terminal on backbone)
  Cloning method: Gibson Cloning
  Sequencing primers: 5′ MalE Forward GGTCGTCAGACTGTCGATGAAGCC; 3′ M13F Reverse TGTAAAACGACGGCCAGT
Terms and licenses: Academic/Nonprofit Terms; Industry Terms: Not Available to Industry
How to cite: pMG058 MBP-GS 634-666-His was a gift from Jesse Zalatan (Addgene plasmid # 154077 ; http://n2t.net/addgene:154077 ; RRID:Addgene_154077)
