[The description below was written by a language model from this plasmid's Addgene catalogue record and pLannotate feature annotations shown in this document.]
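Description:
pMG058 MBP-GS 634-666-His is a bacterial expression plasmid of about 6.8 kb, built on pMBP-MG, a New England Biolabs MBP-fusion backbone that was modified to supply an N-terminal, TEV-cleavable maltose binding protein tag and a C-terminal His6 tag. It replicates in E. coli from a ColE1/pMB1-type origin. The pBR322-derived bom region and the rop gene are also present, which fits the low copy number listed in the record. Selection is by ampicillin through the bla gene. An M13 phage origin is also annotated, which in principle allows single-stranded DNA production.

The payload is a 99 bp fragment of human GYS1 encoding a 33-residue glycogen synthase peptide (residues 634–666), inserted by Gibson cloning downstream of a malE coding sequence that lacks its signal peptide, so the fusion protein stays in the cytosol. Transcription is driven by the tac promoter and controlled by an adjacent lac operator. The plasmid carries its own lacI gene under the lacIq promoter, giving tight repression that is relieved by IPTG. The rrnB T1 and T2 terminators lie downstream of the cassette, and a residual lacZα fragment from the parental polylinker region sits between the insert and the terminators. The TEV site and His6 tag are stated in the catalogue fields but are not separately annotated in either feature table. The depositor and sequencing-derived records differ by one nucleotide in length and otherwise share the same feature layout.

The construct is used to produce and purify a soluble, dual-tagged glycogen synthase peptide. The associated publication concerns kinase reaction specificity in the Wnt pathway, suggesting that the peptide serves as a kinase substrate, although the record does not state this explicitly.
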