Features (pLannotate 1.2.2; 19 found; start..end, strand, type, name):
      3..80      +  promoter       lacIq promoter: lacI (mutant); In the lacIq allele, a single base change in the promoter boosts expression of the lacI gene about 10-fold.
     81..1163    +  CDS            lacI: lac repressor; lacI; The lac repressor binds to the lac operator to inhibit transcription in E. coli. This inhibition can be relieved by adding lactose or isopropyl-β-D-thiogalactopyranoside (IPTG).
   1176..1197    +  protein_bind   CAP binding site: CAP binding activates transcription in the presence of cAMP. E. coli catabolite activator protein
   1216..1233    +  promoter       tet promoter (fragment): E. coli promoter for tetracycline efflux protein gene
   1406..1434    +  promoter       tac promoter: strong E. coli promoter; hybrid between the trp and lac UV5 promoters
   1442..1458    +  protein_bind   lac operator: The lac repressor binds to the lac operator to inhibit transcription in E. coli. This inhibition can be relieved by adding lactose or isopropyl-β-D-thiogalactopyranoside (IPTG). lac repressor encoded by lacI
   1528..2628    +  CDS            MBP: maltose binding protein from E. coli; malE (mutated); This version of the gene does not encode a signal sequence, so MBP will remain in the cytosol.
   2746..2853    +  CDS            GYS1 (fragment): GYS1_HUMAN - Also known as GYS. Experimental evidence at protein level: Swiss-Prot protein existence level 1. Transfers the glycosyl residue from UDP-Glc to the non- reducing end of alpha-1,4-glucan. From Homo sapiens (Human).
   2906..3060    +  CDS            lacZα (fragment): LacZα fragment of β-galactosidase; lacZ fragment
   3153..3268    +  ncRNA          5S rRNA: Accession: RF00001 - 5S ribosomal RNA
   3272..3358    +  terminator     rrnB T1 terminator: Escherichia coli rrnB; transcription terminator T1 from the E. coli rrnB gene
   3450..3477    +  terminator     rrnB T2 terminator: transcription terminator T2 from the E. coli rrnB gene
   3497..3588    +  promoter       AmpR promoter: bla
   3589..4449    +  CDS            AmpR: β-lactamase; bla; confers resistance to ampicillin, carbenicillin, and related antibiotics
   4491..5004    -  rep_origin     M13 ori (sequence partly withheld): M13 bacteriophage origin of replication; arrow indicates direction of (+) strand synthesis
   5115..5703    +  rep_origin     ori: high-copy-number ColE1/pMB1/pBR322/pUC origin of replication
   5889..6029    -  misc_feature   bom: basis of mobility region from pBR322
   6131..6322    -  CDS            rop: Rop protein, which maintains plasmids at low copy number; rop
   6339..6719    +  CDS            YPB1_ECOLX: Protein predicted: Swiss-Prot protein existence level 4. From Escherichia coli.
>Addgene plasmid #154077 | pMG058 MBP-GS 634-666-His | depositor full sequence | sequence record 298393 | pMG058 MBP-GS 634-666-His sequence 6815 bps
CCGACACCATCGAATGGTGCAAAACCTTTCGCGGTATGGCATGATAGCGCCCGGAAGAGAGTCAATTCAG
GGTGGTGAATGTGAAACCAGTAACGTTATACGATGTCGCAGAGTATGCCGGTGTCTCTTATCAGACCGTT
TCCCGCGTGGTGAACCAGGCCAGCCACGTTTCTGCGAAAACGCGGGAAAAAGTGGAAGCGGCGATGGCGG
AGCTGAATTACATTCCCAACCGCGTGGCACAACAACTGGCGGGCAAACAGTCGTTGCTGATTGGCGTTGC
CACCTCCAGTCTGGCCCTGCACGCGCCGTCGCAAATTGTCGCGGCGATTAAATCTCGCGCCGATCAACTG
GGTGCCAGCGTGGTGGTGTCGATGGTAGAACGAAGCGGCGTCGAAGCCTGTAAAGCGGCGGTGCACAATC
TTCTCGCGCAACGCGTCAGTGGGCTGATCATTAACTATCCGCTGGATGACCAGGATGCCATTGCTGTGGA
AGCTGCCTGCACTAATGTTCCGGCGTTATTTCTTGATGTCTCTGACCAGACACCCATCAACAGTATTATT
TTCTCCCATGAAGACGGTACGCGACTGGGCGTGGAGCATCTGGTCGCATTGGGTCACCAGCAAATCGCGC
TGTTAGCGGGCCCATTAAGTTCTGTCTCGGCGCGTCTGCGTCTGGCTGGCTGGCATAAATATCTCACTCG
CAATCAAATTCAGCCGATAGCGGAACGGGAAGGCGACTGGAGTGCCATGTCCGGTTTTCAACAAACCATG
CAAATGCTGAATGAGGGCATCGTTCCCACTGCGATGCTGGTTGCCAACGATCAGATGGCGCTGGGCGCAA
TGCGCGCCATTACCGAGTCCGGGCTGCGCGTTGGTGCGGATATCTCGGTAGTGGGATACGACGATACCGA
AGACAGCTCATGTTATATCCCGCCGTTAACCACCATCAAACAGGATTTTCGCCTGCTGGGGCAAACCAGC
GTGGACCGCTTGCTGCAACTCTCTCAGGGCCAGGCGGTGAAGGGCAATCAGCTGTTGCCCGTCTCACTGG
TGAAAAGAAAAACCACCCTGGCGCCCAATACGCAAACCGCCTCTCCCCGCGCGTTGGCCGATTCATTAAT
GCAGCTGGCACGACAGGTTTCCCGACTGGAAAGCGGGCAGTGAGCGCAACGCAATTAATGTAAGTTAGCT
CACTCATTAGGCACAATTCTCATGTTTGACAGCTTATCATCGACTGCACGGTGCACCAATGCTTCTGGCG
TCAGGCAGCCATCGGAAGCTGTGGTATGGCTGTGCAGGTCGTAAATCACTGCATAATTCGTGTCGCTCAA
GGCGCACTCCCGTTCTGGATAATGTTTTTTGCGCCGACATCATAACGGTTCTGGCAAATATTCTGAAATG
AGCTGTTGACAATTAATCATCGGCTCGTATAATGTGTGGAATTGTGAGCGGATAACAATTTCACACAGGA
AACAGCCAGTCCGTTTAGGTGTTTTCACGAGCACTTCACCAACAAGGACCATAGATTATGAAAATCGAAG
AAGGTAAACTGGTAATCTGGATTAACGGCGATAAAGGCTATAACGGTCTCGCTGAAGTCGGTAAGAAATT
CGAGAAAGATACCGGAATTAAAGTCACCGTTGAGCATCCGGATAAACTGGAAGAGAAATTCCCACAGGTT
GCGGCAACTGGCGATGGCCCTGACATTATCTTCTGGGCACACGACCGCTTTGGTGGCTACGCTCAATCTG
GCCTGTTGGCTGAAATCACCCCGGACAAAGCGTTCCAGGACAAGCTGTATCCGTTTACCTGGGATGCCGT
ACGTTACAACGGCAAGCTGATTGCTTACCCGATCGCTGTTGAAGCGTTATCGCTGATTTATAACAAAGAT
CTGCTGCCGAACCCGCCAAAAACCTGGGAAGAGATCCCGGCGCTGGATAAAGAACTGAAAGCGAAAGGTA
AGAGCGCGCTGATGTTCAACCTGCAAGAACCGTACTTCACCTGGCCGCTGATTGCTGCTGACGGGGGTTA
TGCGTTCAAGTATGAAAACGGCAAGTACGACATTAAAGACGTGGGCGTGGATAACGCTGGCGCGAAAGCG
GGTCTGACCTTCCTGGTTGACCTGATTAAAAACAAACACATGAATGCAGACACCGATTACTCCATCGCAG
AAGCTGCCTTTAATAAAGGCGAAACAGCGATGACCATCAACGGCCCGTGGGCATGGTCCAACATCGACAC
CAGCAAAGTGAATTATGGTGTAACGGTACTGCCGACCTTCAAGGGTCAACCATCCAAACCGTTCGTTGGC
GTGCTGAGCGCAGGTATTAACGCCGCCAGTCCGAACAAAGAGCTGGCAAAAGAGTTCCTCGAAAACTATC
TGCTGACTGATGAAGGTCTGGAAGCGGTTAATAAAGACAAACCGCTGGGTGCCGTAGCGCTGAAGTCTTA
CGAGGAAGAGTTGGCGAAAGATCCACGTATTGCCGCCACCATGGAAAACGCCCAGAAAGGTGAAATCATG
CCGAACATCCCGCAGATGTCCGCTTTCTGGTATGCCGTGCGTACTGCGGTGATCAACGCCGCCAGCGGTC
GTCAGACTGTCGATGAAGCCCTGAAAGACGCGCAGACTAATTCGAGCTCGAACAACAACAACAATAACAA
TAACAACAACCTCGGGATCGAGGGAAGGATTTCAACTAGTGGATCTGGTGGTGGTGGCGGTTCCATGAGC
GAGAATCTTTATTTTCAGGGATCCTACCGCTACCCACGGCCAGCCTCGGTGCCACCGTCGCCCTCGCTGT
CACGACACTCCAGCCCGCACCAGAGTGAGGACGAGGAGGATCCCCGGAACGGGAGCGGCCGCCACCATCA
CCACCACCACTAGGGGCCGCACTCGAGAAGCTTGGCACTGGCCGTCGTTTTACAACGTCGTGACTGGGAA
AACCCTGGCGTTACCCAACTTAATCGCCTTGCAGCACATCCCCCTTTCGCCAGCTGGCGTAATAGCGAAG
AGGCCCGCACCGATCGCCCTTCCCAACAGTTGCGCAGCCTGAATGGCGAATGGCAGCTTGGCTGTTTTGG
CGGATGAGATAAGATTTTCAGCCTGATACAGATTAAATCAGAACGCAGAAGCGGTCTGATAAAACAGAAT
TTGCCTGGCGGCAGTAGCGCGGTGGTCCCACCTGACCCCATGCCGAACTCAGAAGTGAAACGCCGTAGCG
CCGATGGTAGTGTGGGGTCTCCCCATGCGAGAGTAGGGAACTGCCAGGCATCAAATAAAACGAAAGGCTC
AGTCGAAAGACTGGGCCTTTCGTTTTATCTGTTGTTTGTCGGTGAACGCTCTCCTGAGTAGGACAAATCC
GCCGGGAGCGGATTTGAACGTTGCGAAGCAACGGCCCGGAGGGTGGCGGGCAGGACGCCCGCCATAAACT
GCCAGGCATCAAATTAAGCAGAAGGCCATCCTGACGGATGGCCTTTTTGCGTTTCTACAAACTCTTTTTG
TTTATTTTTCTAAATACATTCAAATATGTATCCGCTCATGAGACAATAACCCTGATAAATGCTTCAATAA
TATTGAAAAAGGAAGAGTATGAGTATTCAACATTTCCGTGTCGCCCTTATTCCCTTTTTTGCGGCATTTT
GCCTTCCTGTTTTTGCTCACCCAGAAACGCTGGTGAAAGTAAAAGATGCTGAAGATCAGTTGGGTGCACG
AGTGGGTTACATCGAACTGGATCTCAACAGCGGTAAGATCCTTGAGAGTTTTCGCCCCGAAGAACGTTCT
CCAATGATGAGCACTTTTAAAGTTCTGCTATGTGGCGCGGTATTATCCCGTGTTGACGCCGGGCAAGAGC
AACTCGGTCGCCGCATACACTATTCTCAGAATGACTTGGTTGAGTACTCACCAGTCACAGAAAAGCATCT
TACGGATGGCATGACAGTAAGAGAATTATGCAGTGCTGCCATAACCATGAGTGATAACACTGCGGCCAAC
TTACTTCTGACAACGATCGGAGGACCGAAGGAGCTAACCGCTTTTTTGCACAACATGGGGGATCATGTAA
CTCGCCTTGATCGTTGGGAACCGGAGCTGAATGAAGCCATACCAAACGACGAGCGTGACACCACGATGCC
TGTAGCAATGGCAACAACGTTGCGCAAACTATTAACTGGCGAACTACTTACTCTAGCTTCCCGGCAACAA
TTAATAGACTGGATGGAGGCGGATAAAGTTGCAGGACCACTTCTGCGCTCGGCCCTTCCGGCTGGCTGGT
TTATTGCTGATAAATCTGGAGCCGGTGAGCGTGGGTCTCGCGGTATCATTGCAGCACTGGGGCCAGATGG
TAAGCCCTCCCGTATCGTAGTTATCTACACGACGGGGAGTCAGGCAACTATGGATGAACGAAATAGACAG
ATCGCTGAGATAGGTGCCTCACTGATTAAGCATTGGTAACTGTCAGACCAAGTTTACTCATATATACTTT
AGATTGATT
[38 nt withheld, positions 4490-4527]
A
[37 nt withheld, positions 4529-4565]
ATTTTGTTAAAATTCGCGTTAAATTTTTGTTAAATCAGCTCATTTTTTAACCAATAGGCCGAAATCGGCA
AAATCCCTTATAAATCAAAAGAATAGCCCGAGATAGGGT
[37 nt withheld, positions 4675-4711]
AAAGAACGTGGACTCCAACGTCAAAGG
[141 nt withheld, positions 4739-4879]
G
[125 nt withheld, positions 4881-5005]
AAAGGATCTAGGTGAAGATCCTTTTTGATAATCTCATGACCAAAATCCCTTAACGTGAGTTTTCGTTCCA
CTGAGCGTCAGACCCCGTAGAAAAGATCAAAGGATCTTCTTGAGATCCTTTTTTTCTGCGCGTAATCTGC
TGCTTGCAAACAAAAAAACCACCGCTACCAGCGGTGGTTTGTTTGCCGGATCAAGAGCTACCAACTCTTT
TTCCGAAGGTAACTGGCTTCAGCAGAGCGCAGATACCAAATACTGTCCTTCTAGTGTAGCCGTAGTTAGG
CCACCACTTCAAGAACTCTGTAGCACCGCCTACATACCTCGCTCTGCTAATCCTGTTACCAGTGGCTGCT
GCCAGTGGCGATAAGTCGTGTCTTACCGGGTTGGACTCAAGACGATAGTTACCGGATAAGGCGCAGCGGT
CGGGCTGAACGGGGGGTTCGTGCACACAGCCCAGCTTGGAGCGAACGACCTACACCGAACTGAGATACCT
ACAGCGTGAGCTATGAGAAAGCGCCACGCTTCCCGAAGGGAGAAAGGCGGACAGGTATCCGGTAAGCGGC
AGGGTCGGAACAGGAGAGCGCACGAGGGAGCTTCCAGGGGGAAACGCCTGGTATCTTTATAGTCCTGTCG
GGTTTCGCCACCTCTGACTTGAGCGTCGATTTTTGTGATGCTCGTCAGGGGGGCGGAGCCTATGGAAAAA
CGCCAGCAACGCGGCCTTTTTACGGTTCCTGGCCTTTTGCTGGCCTTTTGCTCACATGTTCTTTCCTGCG
TTATCCCCTGATTCTGTGGATAACCGTATTACCGCCTTTGAGTGAGCTGATACCGCTCGCCGCAGCCGAA
CGACCGAGCGCAGCGAGTCAGTGAGCGAGGAAGCGGAAGAGCGCCTGATGCGGTATTTTCTCCTTACGCA
TCTGTGCGGTATTTCACACCGCATATGGTGCACTCTCAGTACAATCTGCTCTGATGCCGCATAGTTAAGC
CAGTATACACTCCGCTATCGCTACGTGACTGGGTCATGGCTGCGCCCCGACACCCGCCAACACCCGCTGA
CGCGCCCTGACGGGCTTGTCTGCTCCCGGCATCCGCTTACAGACAAGCTGTGACCGTCTCCGGGAGCTGC
ATGTGTCAGAGGTTTTCACCGTCATCACCGAAACGCGCGAGGCAGCTGCGGTAAAGCTCATCAGCGTGGT
CGTGCAGCGATTCACAGATGTCTGCCTGTTCATCCGCGTCCAGCTCGTTGAGTTTCTCCAGAAGCGTTAA
TGTCTGGCTTCTGATAAAGCGGGCCATGTTAAGGGCGGTTTTTTCCTGTTTGGTCACTGATGCCTCCGTG
TAAGGGGGATTTCTGTTCATGGGGGTAATGATACCGATGAAACGAGAGAGGATGCTCACGATACGGGTTA
CTGATGATGAACATGCCCGGTTACTGGAACGTTGTGAGGGTAAACAACTGGCGGTATGGATGCGGCGGGA
CCAGAGAAAAATCACTCAGGGTCAATGCCAGCGCTTCGTTAATACAGATGTAGGTGTTCCACAGGGTAGC
CAGCAGCATCCTGCGATGCAGATCCGGAACATAATGGTGCAGGGCGCTGACTTCCGCGTTTCCAGACTTT
ACGAAACACGGAAACCGAAGACCATTCATGTTGTTGCTCAGGTCGCAGACGTTTTGCAGCAGCAGTCGCT
TCACGTTCGCTCGCGTATCGGTGATTCATTCTGCTAACCAGTAAGGCAACCCCGCCAGCCTAGCCGGGTC
CTCAACGACAGGAGCACGATCATGCGCACCCGTGGCCAGGACCCAACGCTGCCCGAAATT
