Features (pLannotate 1.2.2; 19 found; start..end, strand, type, name):
      1..78      +  promoter       lacIq promoter: lacI (mutant); In the lacIq allele, a single base change in the promoter boosts expression of the lacI gene about 10-fold.
     79..1161    +  CDS            lacI: lac repressor; lacI; The lac repressor binds to the lac operator to inhibit transcription in E. coli. This inhibition can be relieved by adding lactose or isopropyl-β-D-thiogalactopyranoside (IPTG).
   1174..1195    +  protein_bind   CAP binding site: CAP binding activates transcription in the presence of cAMP. E. coli catabolite activator protein
   1214..1231    +  promoter       tet promoter (fragment): E. coli promoter for tetracycline efflux protein gene
   1404..1432    +  promoter       tac promoter: strong E. coli promoter; hybrid between the trp and lac UV5 promoters
   1440..1456    +  protein_bind   lac operator: The lac repressor binds to the lac operator to inhibit transcription in E. coli. This inhibition can be relieved by adding lactose or isopropyl-β-D-thiogalactopyranoside (IPTG). lac repressor encoded by lacI
   1526..2626    +  CDS            MBP: maltose binding protein from E. coli; malE (mutated); This version of the gene does not encode a signal sequence, so MBP will remain in the cytosol.
   2744..2851    +  CDS            GYS1 (fragment): GYS1_HUMAN - Also known as GYS. Experimental evidence at protein level: Swiss-Prot protein existence level 1. Transfers the glycosyl residue from UDP-Glc to the non- reducing end of alpha-1,4-glucan. From Homo sapiens (Human).
   2904..3058    +  CDS            lacZα (fragment): LacZα fragment of β-galactosidase; lacZ fragment
   3151..3266    +  ncRNA          5S rRNA: Accession: RF00001 - 5S ribosomal RNA
   3270..3356    +  terminator     rrnB T1 terminator: Escherichia coli rrnB; transcription terminator T1 from the E. coli rrnB gene
   3448..3475    +  terminator     rrnB T2 terminator: transcription terminator T2 from the E. coli rrnB gene
   3494..3585    +  promoter       AmpR promoter: bla
   3586..4446    +  CDS            AmpR: β-lactamase; bla; confers resistance to ampicillin, carbenicillin, and related antibiotics
   4488..5001    -  rep_origin     M13 ori (sequence partly withheld): M13 bacteriophage origin of replication; arrow indicates direction of (+) strand synthesis
   5112..5700    +  rep_origin     ori: high-copy-number ColE1/pMB1/pBR322/pUC origin of replication
   5886..6026    -  misc_feature   bom: basis of mobility region from pBR322
   6128..6319    -  CDS            rop: Rop protein, which maintains plasmids at low copy number; rop
   6342..6716    +  CDS            YPB1_ECOLX (fragment): Protein predicted: Swiss-Prot protein existence level 4. From Escherichia coli.
>Addgene plasmid #154077 | pMG058 MBP-GS 634-666-His | addgene full sequence | sequence record 308824 | Addgene NGS Result
GACACCATCGAATGGTGCAAAACCTTTCGCGGTATGGCATGATAGCGCCCGGAAGAGAGTCAATTCAGGG
TGGTGAATGTGAAACCAGTAACGTTATACGATGTCGCAGAGTATGCCGGTGTCTCTTATCAGACCGTTTC
CCGCGTGGTGAACCAGGCCAGCCACGTTTCTGCGAAAACGCGGGAAAAAGTGGAAGCGGCGATGGCGGAG
CTGAATTACATTCCCAACCGCGTGGCACAACAACTGGCGGGCAAACAGTCGTTGCTGATTGGCGTTGCCA
CCTCCAGTCTGGCCCTGCACGCGCCGTCGCAAATTGTCGCGGCGATTAAATCTCGCGCCGATCAACTGGG
TGCCAGCGTGGTGGTGTCGATGGTAGAACGAAGCGGCGTCGAAGCCTGTAAAGCGGCGGTGCACAATCTT
CTCGCGCAACGCGTCAGTGGGCTGATCATTAACTATCCGCTGGATGACCAGGATGCCATTGCTGTGGAAG
CTGCCTGCACTAATGTTCCGGCGTTATTTCTTGATGTCTCTGACCAGACACCCATCAACAGTATTATTTT
CTCCCATGAAGACGGTACGCGACTGGGCGTGGAGCATCTGGTCGCATTGGGTCACCAGCAAATCGCGCTG
TTAGCGGGCCCATTAAGTTCTGTCTCGGCGCGTCTGCGTCTGGCTGGCTGGCATAAATATCTCACTCGCA
ATCAAATTCAGCCGATAGCGGAACGGGAAGGCGACTGGAGTGCCATGTCCGGTTTTCAACAAACCATGCA
AATGCTGAATGAGGGCATCGTTCCCACTGCGATGCTGGTTGCCAACGATCAGATGGCGCTGGGCGCAATG
CGCGCCATTACCGAGTCCGGGCTGCGCGTTGGTGCGGATATCTCGGTAGTGGGATACGACGATACCGAAG
ACAGCTCATGTTATATCCCGCCGTTAACCACCATCAAACAGGATTTTCGCCTGCTGGGGCAAACCAGCGT
GGACCGCTTGCTGCAACTCTCTCAGGGCCAGGCGGTGAAGGGCAATCAGCTGTTGCCCGTCTCACTGGTG
AAAAGAAAAACCACCCTGGCGCCCAATACGCAAACCGCCTCTCCCCGCGCGTTGGCCGATTCATTAATGC
AGCTGGCACGACAGGTTTCCCGACTGGAAAGCGGGCAGTGAGCGCAACGCAATTAATGTAAGTTAGCTCA
CTCATTAGGCACAATTCTCATGTTTGACAGCTTATCATCGACTGCACGGTGCACCAATGCTTCTGGCGTC
AGGCAGCCATCGGAAGCTGTGGTATGGCTGTGCAGGTCGTAAATCACTGCATAATTCGTGTCGCTCAAGG
CGCACTCCCGTTCTGGATAATGTTTTTTGCGCCGACATCATAACGGTTCTGGCAAATATTCTGAAATGAG
CTGTTGACAATTAATCATCGGCTCGTATAATGTGTGGAATTGTGAGCGGATAACAATTTCACACAGGAAA
CAGCCAGTCCGTTTAGGTGTTTTCACGAGCACTTCACCAACAAGGACCATAGATTATGAAAACTGAAGAA
GGTAAACTGGTAATCTGGATTAACGGCGATAAAGGCTATAACGGTCTCGCTGAAGTCGGTAAGAAATTCG
AGAAAGATACCGGAATTAAAGTCACCGTTGAGCATCCGGATAAACTGGAAGAGAAATTCCCACAGGTTGC
GGCAACTGGCGATGGCCCTGACATTATCTTCTGGGCACACGACCGCTTTGGTGGCTACGCTCAATCTGGC
CTGTTGGCTGAAATCACCCCGGACAAAGCGTTCCAGGACAAGCTGTATCCGTTTACCTGGGATGCCGTAC
GTTACAACGGCAAGCTGATTGCTTACCCGATCGCTGTTGAAGCGTTATCGCTGATTTATAACAAAGATCT
GCTGCCGAACCCGCCAAAAACCTGGGAAGAGATCCCGGCGCTGGATAAAGAACTGAAAGCGAAAGGTAAG
AGCGCGCTGATGTTCAACCTGCAAGAACCGTACTTCACCTGGCCGCTGATTGCTGCTGACGGGGGTTATG
CGTTCAAGTATGAAAACGGCAAGTACGACATTAAAGACGTGGGCGTGGATAACGCTGGCGCGAAAGCGGG
TCTGACCTTCCTGGTTGACCTGATTAAAAACAAACACATGAATGCAGACACCGATTACTCCATCGCAGAA
GCTGCCTTTAATAAAGGCGAAACAGCGATGACCATCAACGGCCCGTGGGCATGGTCCAACATCGACACCA
GCAAAGTGAATTATGGTGTAACGGTACTGCCGACCTTCAAGGGTCAACCATCCAAACCGTTCGTTGGCGT
GCTGAGCGCAGGTATTAACGCCGCCAGTCCGAACAAAGAGCTGGCAAAAGAGTTCCTCGAAAACTATCTG
CTGACTGATGAAGGTCTGGAAGCGGTTAATAAAGACAAACCGCTGGGTGCCGTAGCGCTGAAGTCTTACG
AGGAAGAGTTGGCGAAAGATCCACGTATTGCCGCCACCATGGAAAACGCCCAGAAAGGTGAAATCATGCC
GAACATCCCGCAGATGTCCGCTTTCTGGTATGCCGTGCGTACTGCGGTGATCAACGCCGCCAGCGGTCGT
CAGACTGTCGATGAAGCCCTGAAAGACGCGCAGACTAATTCGAGCTCGAACAACAACAACAATAACAATA
ACAACAACCTCGGGATCGAGGGAAGGATTTCAACTAGTGGATCTGGTGGTGGTGGCGGTTCCATGAGCGA
GAATCTTTATTTTCAGGGATCCTACCGCTACCCACGGCCAGCCTCGGTGCCACCGTCGCCCTCGCTGTCA
CGACACTCCAGCCCGCACCAGAGTGAGGACGAGGAGGATCCCCGGAACGGGAGCGGCCGCCACCATCACC
ACCACCACTAGGGGCCGCACTCGAGAAGCTTGGCACTGGCCGTCGTTTTACAACGTCGTGACTGGGAAAA
CCCTGGCGTTACCCAACTTAATCGCCTTGCAGCACATCCCCCTTTCGCCAGCTGGCGTAATAGCGAAGAG
GCCCGCACCGATCGCCCTTCCCAACAGTTGCGCAGCCTGAATGGCGAATGGCAGCTTGGCTGTTTTGGCG
GATGAGATAAGATTTTCAGCCTGATACAGATTAAATCAGAACGCAGAAGCGGTCTGATAAAACAGAATTT
GCCTGGCGGCAGTAGCGCGGTGGTCCCACCTGACCCCATGCCGAACTCAGAAGTGAAACGCCGTAGCGCC
GATGGTAGTGTGGGGTCTCCCCATGCGAGAGTAGGGAACTGCCAGGCATCAAATAAAACGAAAGGCTCAG
TCGAAAGACTGGGCCTTTCGTTTTATCTGTTGTTTGTCGGTGAACGCTCTCCTGAGTAGGACAAATCCGC
CGGGAGCGGATTTGAACGTTGCGAAGCAACGGCCCGGAGGGTGGCGGGCAGGACGCCCGCCATAAACTGC
CAGGCATCAAATTAAGCAGAAGGCCATCCTGACGGATGGCCTTTTTGCGTTTCTACAAACTCTTTTGTTT
ATTTTTCTAAATACATTCAAATATGTATCCGCTCATGAGACAATAACCCTGATAAATGCTTCAATAATAT
TGAAAAAGGAAGAGTATGAGTATTCAACATTTCCGTGTCGCCCTTATTCCCTTTTTTGCGGCATTTTGCC
TTCCTGTTTTTGCTCACCCAGAAACGCTGGTGAAAGTAAAAGATGCTGAAGATCAGTTGGGTGCACGAGT
GGGTTACATCGAACTGGATCTCAACAGCGGTAAGATCCTTGAGAGTTTTCGCCCCGAAGAACGTTTCCCA
ATGATGAGCACTTTTAAAGTTCTGCTATGTGGCGCGGTATTATCCCGTGTTGACGCCGGGCAAGAGCAAC
TCGGTCGCCGCATACACTATTCTCAGAATGACTTGGTTGAGTACTCACCAGTCACAGAAAAGCATCTTAC
GGATGGCATGACAGTAAGAGAATTATGCAGTGCTGCCATAACCATGAGTGATAACACTGCGGCCAACTTA
CTTCTGACAACGATCGGAGGACCGAAGGAGCTAACCGCTTTTTTGCACAACATGGGGGATCATGTAACTC
GCCTTGATCGTTGGGAACCGGAGCTGAATGAAGCCATACCAAACGACGAGCGTGACACCACGATGCCTGT
AGCAATGGCAACAACGTTGCGCAAACTATTAACTGGCGAACTACTTACTCTAGCTTCCCGGCAACAATTA
ATAGACTGGATGGAGGCGGATAAAGTTGCAGGACCACTTCTGCGCTCGGCCCTTCCGGCTGGCTGGTTTA
TTGCTGATAAATCTGGAGCCGGTGAGCGTGGGTCTCGCGGTATCATTGCAGCACTGGGGCCAGATGGTAA
GCCCTCCCGTATCGTAGTTATCTACACGACGGGGAGTCAGGCAACTATGGATGAACGAAATAGACAGATC
GCTGAGATAGGTGCCTCACTGATTAAGCATTGGTAACTGTCAGACCAAGTTTACTCATATATACTTTAGA
TTGATT
[38 nt withheld, positions 4487-4524]
A
[37 nt withheld, positions 4526-4562]
ATTTTGTTAAAATTCGCGTTAAATTTTTGTTAAATCAGCTCATTTTTTAACCAATAGGCCGAAATCGGCA
AAATCCCTTATAAATCAAAAGAATAGCCCGAGATAGGGT
[37 nt withheld, positions 4672-4708]
AAAGAACGTGGACTCCAACGTCAAAGG
[141 nt withheld, positions 4736-4876]
G
[125 nt withheld, positions 4878-5002]
AAAGGATCTAGGTGAAGATCCTTTTTGATAATCTCATGACCAAAATCCCTTAACGTGAGTTTTCGTTCCA
CTGAGCGTCAGACCCCGTAGAAAAGATCAAAGGATCTTCTTGAGATCCTTTTTTTCTGCGCGTAATCTGC
TGCTTGCAAACAAAAAAACCACCGCTACCAGCGGTGGTTTGTTTGCCGGATCAAGAGCTACCAACTCTTT
TTCCGAAGGTAACTGGCTTCAGCAGAGCGCAGATACCAAATACTGTCCTTCTAGTGTAGCCGTAGTTAGG
CCACCACTTCAAGAACTCTGTAGCACCGCCTACATACCTCGCTCTGCTAATCCTGTTACCAGTGGCTGCT
GCCAGTGGCGATAAGTCGTGTCTTACCGGGTTGGACTCAAGACGATAGTTACCGGATAAGGCGCAGCGGT
CGGGCTGAACGGGGGGTTCGTGCACACAGCCCAGCTTGGAGCGAACGACCTACACCGAACTGAGATACCT
ACAGCGTGAGCTATGAGAAAGCGCCACGCTTCCCGAAGGGAGAAAGGCGGACAGGTATCCGGTAAGCGGC
AGGGTCGGAACAGGAGAGCGCACGAGGGAGCTTCCAGGGGGAAACGCCTGGTATCTTTATAGTCCTGTCG
GGTTTCGCCACCTCTGACTTGAGCGTCGATTTTTGTGATGCTCGTCAGGGGGGCGGAGCCTATGGAAAAA
CGCCAGCAACGCGGCCTTTTTACGGTTCCTGGCCTTTTGCTGGCCTTTTGCTCACATGTTCTTTCCTGCG
TTATCCCCTGATTCTGTGGATAACCGTATTACCGCCTTTGAGTGAGCTGATACCGCTCGCCGCAGCCGAA
CGACCGAGCGCAGCGAGTCAGTGAGCGAGGAAGCGGAAGAGCGCCTGATGCGGTATTTTCTCCTTACGCA
TCTGTGCGGTATTTCACACCGCATATGGTGCACTCTCAGTACAATCTGCTCTGATGCCGCATAGTTAAGC
CAGTATACACTCCGCTATCGCTACGTGACTGGGTCATGGCTGCGCCCCGACACCCGCCAACACCCGCTGA
CGCGCCCTGACGGGCTTGTCTGCTCCCGGCATCCGCTTACAGACAAGCTGTGACCGTCTCCGGGAGCTGC
ATGTGTCAGAGGTTTTCACCGTCATCACCGAAACGCGCGAGGCAGCTGCGGTAAAGCTCATCAGCGTGGT
CGTGCAGCGATTCACAGATGTCTGCCTGTTCATCCGCGTCCAGCTCGTTGAGTTTCTCCAGAAGCGTTAA
TGTCTGGCTTCTGATAAAGCGGGCCATGTTAAGGGCGGTTTTTTCCTGTTTGGTCACTGATGCCTCCGTG
TAATGGGGATTTCTGTTCATGGGGGTAATGATACCGATGAAACGAGAGAGGATGCTCACGATACGGGTTA
CTGATGATGAACATGCCCGGTTACTGGAACGTTGTGAGGGTAAACAACTGGCGGTATGGATGCGGCGGGA
CCAGAGAAAAATCACTCAGGGTCAATGCCAGCGCTTCGTTAATACAGATGTAGGTGTTCCACAGGGTAGC
CAGCAGCATCCTGCGATGCAGATCCGGAACATAATGGTGCAGGGCGCTGACTTCCGCGTTTCCAGACTTT
ACGAAACACGGAAACCGAAGACCATTCATGTTGTTGCTCAGGTCGCAGACGTTTTGCAGCAGCAGTCGCT
TCACGTTCGCTCGCGTATCGGTGATTCATTCTGCTAACCAGTAAGGCAACCCCGCCAGCCTAGCCGGGTC
CTCAACGACAGGAGCACGATCATGCGCACCCGTGGCCAGGACCCAACGCTGCCCGAAATTCC
